>Addgene plasmid #124505 | Tmem98-mCherry | addgene full sequence | sequence record 254379 | Addgene NGS Result
TAGTTATTAATAGTAATCAATTACGGGGTCATTAGTTCATAGCCCATATATGGAGTTCCGCGTTACATAA
CTTACGGTAAATGGCCCGCCTGGCTGACCGCCCAACGACCCCCGCCCATTGACGTCAATAATGACGTATG
TTCCCATAGTAACGCCAATAGGGACTTTCCATTGACGTCAATGGGTGGAGTATTTACGGTAAACTGCCCA
CTTGGCAGTACATCAAGTGTATCATATGCCAAGTACGCCCCCTATTGACGTCAATGACGGTAAATGGCCC
GCCTGGCATTATGCCCAGTACATGACCTTATGGGACTTTCCTACTTGGCAGTACATCTACGTATTAGTCA
TCGCTATTACCATGGTGATGCGGTTTTGGCAGTACATCAATGGGCGTGGATAGCGGTTTGACTCACGGGG
ATTTCCAAGTCTCCACCCCATTGACGTCAATGGGAGTTTGTTTTGGCACCAAAATCAACGGGACTTTCCA
AAATGTCGTAACAACTCCGCCCCATTGACGCAAATGGGCGGTAGGCGTGTACGGTGGGAGGTCTATATAA
GCAGAGCTGGTTTAGTGAACCGTCAGATCCGCTAGCGCTACCGGACTCAGATCTCGAGCTCAAGCTTCGA
ATTCTGCAGTCGACGGTACCGCGGGCCCCATGGAGACTGTGGTGATCGTCGCCATAGGTGTGCTGGCCAC
CATTTTCCTGGCCTCATTTGCTGCTTTGGTGGTGGTCTGTAGGCAGCGTTACTGCCGGCCTCGAGACCTA
CTACAGCGTTATGATTCCAAGCCCATCGTGGACCTCATTGGTGCTATGGAGACGCAGTCTGAACCCTCCG
AGCTGGAGCTGGATGATGTCGTCATCACCAACCCCCACATCGAGGCCATCCTGGAGAATGAGGACTGGAT
CGAAGATGCCTCGGGCCTCATGTCCCACTGCATCGCCATCTTGAAGATTTGTCACACTCTGACAGAAAAA
CTCGTTGCCATGACAATGGGTTCTGGGGCCAAGATGAAGACGTCAGCAAGTGTCAGTGACATCATTGTGG
TGGCCAAACGGATTAGCCCCAGAGTGGACGACGTCGTGAAGTCAATGTACCCTCCACTGGACCCCAAGCT
CCTGGATGCACGGACAACCGCCCTGCTGCTGTCCGTTAGTCACTTGGTGCTAGTGACCAGGAACGCCTGC
CATCTAACCGGGGGCCTGGACTGGATTGACCAATCACTGTCTGCCGCTGAGGAGCACCTGGAAGTCCTTC
GAGAGGCAGCCCTGGCTTCTGAGCCAGATAAAAGCCTCCCCAACCCTGAGGGCTTCCTGCAGGAACAGTC
GGCCATTGCAACCATGGGGATCCAACCGGTCGCCACCATGGTGAGCAAGGGCGAGGAGGATAACATGGCC
ATCATCAAGGAGTTCATGCGCTTCAAGGTGCACATGGAGGGCTCCGTGAACGGCCACGAGTTCGAGATCG
AGGGCGAGGGCGAGGGCCGCCCCTACGAGGGCACCCAGACCGCCAAGCTGAAGGTGACCAAGGGTGGCCC
CCTGCCCTTCGCCTGGGACATCCTGTCCCCTCAGTTCATGTACGGCTCCAAGGCCTACGTGAAGCACCCC
GCCGACATCCCCGACTACTTGAAGCTGTCCTTCCCCGAGGGCTTCAAGTGGGAGCGCGTGATGAACTTCG
AGGACGGCGGCGTGGTGACCGTGACCCAGGACTCCTCCCTGCAGGACGGCGAGTTCATCTACAAGGTGAA
GCTGCGCGGCACCAACTTCCCCTCCGACGGCCCCGTAATGCAGAAGAAGACCATGGGCTGGGAGGCCTCC
TCCGAGCGGATGTACCCCGAGGACGGCGCCCTGAAGGGCGAGATCAAGCAGAGGCTGAAGCTGAAGGACG
GCGGCCACTACGACGCTGAGGTCAAGACCACCTACAAGGCCAAGAAGCCCGTGCAGCTGCCCGGCGCCTA
CAACGTCAACATCAAGTTGGACATCACCTCCCACAACGAGGACTACACCATCGTGGAACAGTACGAACGC
GCCGAGGGCCGCCACTCCACCGGCGGCATGGACGAGCTGTACAAGTGAGCGGCCGCGACTCTAGATCATA
ATCAGCCATACCACATTTGTAGAGGTTTTACTTGCTTTAAAAAACCTCCCACACCTCCCCCTGAACCTGA
AACATAAAATGAATGCAATTGTTGTTGTTAACTTGTTTATTGCAGCTTATAATGGTTACAAATAAAGCAA
TAGCATCACAAATTTCACAAATAAAGCATTTTTTTCACTGCATTCTAGTTGTGGTTTGTCCAAACTCATC
AATGTATCTTAAGGCGTAAATTGTAAGCGTTAATATTTTGTTAAAATTCGCGTTAAATTTTTGTTAAATC
AGCTCATTTTTTAACCAATAGGCCGAAATCGGCAAAATCCCTTATAAATCAAAAGAATAGACCGAGATAG
GGT
[37 nt withheld, positions 2454-2490]
AAAGAACGTGGACTCCAACGTCAAAGG
[49 nt withheld, positions 2518-2566]
T
[91 nt withheld, positions 2568-2658]
G
[124 nt withheld, positions 2660-2783]
CAGGTGGCACTTTTCGGGGAAATGTGCGCGGAACCCCTATTTGTTTATTTTTCTAAATACATTCAAATAT
GTATCCGCTCATGAGACAATAACCCTGATAAATGCTTCAATAATATTGAAAAAGGAAGAGTCCTGAGGCG
GAAAGAACCAGCTGTGGAATGTGTGTCAGTTAGGGTGTGGAAAGTCCCCAGGCTCCCCAGCAGGCAGAAG
TATGCAAAGCATGCATCTCAATTAGTCAGCAACCAGGTGTGGAAAGTCCCCAGGCTCCCCAGCAGGCAGA
AGTATGCAAAGCATGCATCTCAATTAGTCAGCAACCATAGTCCCGCCCCTAACTCCGCCCATCCCGCCCC
TAACTCCGCCCAGTTCCGCCCATTCTCCGCCCCATGGCTGACTAATTTTTTTTATTTATGCAGAGGCCGA
GGCCGCCTCGGCCTCTGAGCTATTCCAGAAGTAGTGAGGAGGCTTTTTTGGAGGCCTAGGCTTTTGCAAA
GATCGATCAAGAGACAGGATGAGGATCGTTTCGCATGATTGAACAAGATGGATTGCACGCAGGTTCTCCG
GCCGCTTGGGTGGAGAGGCTATTCGGCTATGACTGGGCACAACAGACAATCGGCTGCTCTGATGCCGCCG
TGTTCCGGCTGTCAGCGCAGGGGCGCCCGGTTCTTTTTGTCAAGACCGACCTGTCCGGTGCCCTGAATGA
ACTGCAAGACGAGGCAGCGCGGCTATCGTGGCTGGCCACGACGGGCGTTCCTTGCGCAGCTGTGCTCGAC
GTTGTCACTGAAGCGGGAAGGGACTGGCTGCTATTGGGCGAAGTGCCGGGGCAGGATCTCCTGTCATCTC
ACCTTGCTCCTGCCGAGAAAGTATCCATCATGGCTGATGCAATGCGGCGGCTGCATACGCTTGATCCGGC
TACCTGCCCATTCGACCACCAAGCGAAACATCGCATCGAGCGAGCACGTACTCGGATGGAAGCCGGTCTT
GTCGATCAGGATGATCTGGACGAAGAGCATCAGGGGCTCGCGCCAGCCGAACTGTTCGCCAGGCTCAAGG
CGAGCATGCCCGACGGCGAGGATCTCGTCGTGACCCATGGCGATGCCTGCTTGCCGAATATCATGGTGGA
AAATGGCCGCTTTTCTGGATTCATCGACTGTGGCCGGCTGGGTGTGGCGGACCGCTATCAGGACATAGCG
TTGGCTACCCGTGATATTGCTGAAGAGCTTGGCGGCGAATGGGCTGACCGCTTCCTCGTGCTTTACGGTA
TCGCCGCTCCCGATTCGCAGCGCATCGCCTTCTATCGCCTTCTTGACGAGTTCTTCTGAGCGGGACTCTG
GGGTTCGAAATGACCGACCAAGCGACGCCCAACCTGCCATCACGAGATTTCGATTCCACCGCCGCCTTCT
ATGAAAGGTTGGGCTTCGGAATCGTTTTCCGGGACGCCGGCTGGATGATCCTCCAGCGCGGGGATCTCAT
GCTGGAGTTCTTCGCCCACCCTAGGGGGAGGCTAACTGAAACACGGAAGGAGACAATACCGGAAGGAACC
CGCGCTATGACGGCAATAAAAAGACAGAATAAAACGCACGGTGTTGGGTCGTTTGTTCATAAACGCGGGG
TTCGGTCCCAGGGCTGGCACTCTGTCGATACCCCACCGAGACCCCATTGGGGCCAATACGCCCGCGTTTC
TTCCTTTTCCCCACCCCACCCCCCAAGTTCGGGTGAAGGCCCAGGGCTCGCAGCCAACGTCGGGGCGGCA
GGCCCTGCCATAGCCTCAGGTTACTCATATATACTTTAGATTGATTTAAAACTTCATTTTTAATTTAAAA
GGATCTAGGTGAAGATCCTTTTTGATAATCTCATGACCAAAATCCCTTAACGTGAGTTTTCGTTCCACTG
AGCGTCAGACCCCGTAGAAAAGATCAAAGGATCTTCTTGAGATCCTTTTTTTCTGCGCGTAATCTGCTGC
TTGCAAACAAAAAAACCACCGCTACCAGCGGTGGTTTGTTTGCCGGATCAAGAGCTACCAACTCTTTTTC
CGAAGGTAACTGGCTTCAGCAGAGCGCAGATACCAAATACTGTTCTTCTAGTGTAGCCGTAGTTAGGCCA
CCACTTCAAGAACTCTGTAGCACCGCCTACATACCTCGCTCTGCTAATCCTGTTACCAGTGGCTGCTGCC
AGTGGCGATAAGTCGTGTCTTACCGGGTTGGACTCAAGACGATAGTTACCGGATAAGGCGCAGCGGTCGG
GCTGAACGGGGGGTTCGTGCACACAGCCCAGCTTGGAGCGAACGACCTACACCGAACTGAGATACCTACA
GCGTGAGCTATGAGAAAGCGCCACGCTTCCCGAAGGGAGAAAGGCGGACAGGTATCCGGTAAGCGGCAGG
GTCGGAACAGGAGAGCGCACGAGGGAGCTTCCAGGGGGAAACGCCTGGTATCTTTATAGTCCTGTCGGGT
TTCGCCACCTCTGACTTGAGCGTCGATTTTTGTGATGCTCGTCAGGGGGGCGGAGCCTATGGAAAAACGC
CAGCAACGCGGCCTTTTTACGGTTCCTGGCCTTTTGCTGGCCTTTTGCTCACATGTTCTTTCCTGCGTTA
TCCCCTGATTCTGTGGATAACCGTATTACCGCCATGCAT
Features (pLannotate 1.2.2; 15 found; start..end, strand, type, name):
     61..364     +  enhancer       CMV enhancer: human cytomegalovirus immediate early enhancer
    365..568     +  promoter       CMV promoter: human cytomegalovirus (CMV) immediate early promoter
    591..658     +  misc_feature   MCS (fragment): multiple cloning site
    660..1337    +  CDS            Tmem98: TMM98_MOUSE - Experimental evidence at protein level: Swiss-Prot protein existence level 1. Functions as a negative regulator of MYRF in oligodendrocyte differentiation and myelination. Interacts with the C-terminal of MYRF inhibiting MYRF self-cleavage and N-fragment nuclear translocation (PubMed:25946230). The secreted form promotes differentiation of T helper 1 cells (Th1) (PubMed:25946230). From Mus musculus (Mouse).
   1368..2075    +  CDS            mCherry: mCherry is a basic (constitutively fluorescent) red fluorescent protein published in 2004, derived from Discosoma sp.. It is reported to be a very rapidly-maturing monomer with low acid sensitivity.
   2094..2177    +  CDS            large T antigen (fragment): large T antigen from SV40 (simian virus 40)
   2200..2321    +  polyA_signal   SV40 poly(A) signal: SV40 polyadenylation signal
   2355..2783    -  rep_origin     f1 ori (sequence partly withheld): f1 bacteriophage origin of replication; arrow indicates direction of (+) strand synthesis
   2810..2914    +  promoter       AmpR promoter: bla
   2916..3273    +  promoter       SV40 promoter: SV40 enhancer and early promoter
   3308..4102    +  CDS            NeoR/KanR: aminoglycoside phosphotransferase from Tn5; aph(3')-II (or nptII); confers resistance to neomycin, kanamycin, and G418 (Geneticin®)
   4123..4275    +  CDS            ble (fragment): BLE_KLEPN - Experimental evidence at protein level: Swiss-Prot protein existence level 1. Binding protein with a strong affinity to the bleomycin family of antibiotics. Binds to CL990; an antimitotic-antibiotic compound. From Klebsiella pneumoniae.
   4334..4381    +  polyA_signal   HSV TK poly(A) signal: herpes simplex virus thymidine kinase polyadenylation signal (Cole and Stacy, 1985)
   4472..4488    -  polyA_signal   bGH poly(A) signal (fragment): bovine growth hormone polyadenylation signal
   4710..5298    +  rep_origin     ori: high-copy-number ColE1/pMB1/pBR322/pUC origin of replication
