[The description below was written by a language model from this plasmid's Addgene catalogue record and pLannotate feature annotations shown in this document.]
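Description:
Tmem98-mCherry is a mammalian expression plasmid of about 5.4 kb, built on a Clontech N-series fluorescent-protein fusion backbone (listed as pAC-N2). It produces mouse TMEM98 with a C-terminal mCherry tag. The human cytomegalovirus immediate-early enhancer and promoter drive the full-length Tmem98 coding sequence, which was cloned between HindIII and NotI in the multiple cloning site. Its stop codon was removed so that translation continues through a short linker into the mCherry red fluorescent protein. An SV40 polyadenylation signal terminates the transcript.

The rest of the plasmid is standard for this vector family. A single NeoR/KanR (Tn5 aminoglycoside phosphotransferase) gene sits behind tandem bacterial (AmpR-type) and SV40 early promoters and is followed by an HSV TK polyadenylation signal. It therefore confers kanamycin resistance in E. coli and G418 resistance in transfected mammalian cells, which allows stable lines to be selected. A high-copy ColE1/pUC origin supports bacterial propagation, and an f1 origin is also present. The short large T antigen, ble and bGH poly(A) fragments in the feature table appear to be backbone remnants rather than functional parts.

The catalogue text is inconsistent in places. The mutation field mentions fusion to sGFP2, and the depositor comments describe a series of fluorescent-protein swaps (AC-GFP, then sGFP2) ending with an "mTurquoise" fragment. The sequenced record, however, annotates mCherry, which agrees with the plasmid name and stated purpose. The construct suits live or fixed imaging of TMEM98 localisation, and the associated work examined TMEM98 as a negative regulator of FRAT-mediated Wnt/β-catenin signalling.
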