Addgene plasmid #124505: Tmem98-mCherry
Purpose: Expresses mCherry-tagged mouse TMEM98 in mammalian cells (C-terminal tag)
Depositing lab: Renee van Amerongen. Publication: TMEM98 is a negative regulator of FRAT mediated Wnt/ss-catenin signalling. van der Wal T, Lambooij JP, van Amerongen R. PLoS One. 2020 Jan 21;15(1):e0227435. doi: 10.1371/journal.pone.0227435. eCollection 2020. PubMed 31961879.
Backbone
  Vector backbone: pAC-N2
  Backbone size w/o insert (bp): 4500
  Total vector size (bp): 5415
  Vector type: Mammalian Expression
  Selectable markers: Neomycin (select with G418)
Growth in bacteria
  Bacterial resistance: Kanamycin, 50 μg/mL
  Growth temperature: 37°C
  Growth strain: DH5alpha
  Copy number: Unknown
Gene/Insert
  Gene/Insert name: Tmem98
  Species: M. musculus (mouse)
  Insert size (bp): 770
  Mutation: stop codon was removed to allow fusion with sGFP2 at the C-terminus
  Entrez Gene: Tmem98 (a.k.a. 6530411B15Rik, AI463522)
  Promoter: CMV
  Tag / fusion protein: mCherry (C terminal on insert)
  Cloning method: Restriction Enzyme; 5′ cloning site HindIII (not destroyed); 3′ cloning site NotI (not destroyed)
  Sequencing primers: 5′ T7; 3′ SV40 polyA
Terms and licenses: Academic/Nonprofit Terms; Industry Terms: Not Available to Industry
Depositor comments: The full length Tmem98 coding sequence was initially fused to AC-GFP (Clontech, pAC-GFP-N1 vector). To generate an sGFP2 fusion, the pAC-GFP-Tmem98 construct was cut with BamHI and BsrgI (to release AC-GFP), after which a BamHI-BsrgI sGFP2 fragment was re-inserted. The mCherry tagged variant was generated by exchanging an AgeI/BsrgI sGFP2 fragment for an AgeI/BsrgI mTurquoise fragment. Please visit https://www.biorxiv.org/content/10.1101/512426v1 for BioRxiv preprint
How to cite: Tmem98-mCherry was a gift from Renee van Amerongen (Addgene plasmid # 124505 ; http://n2t.net/addgene:124505 ; RRID:Addgene_124505)
